>Addgene plasmid #139880 | pBEL2005 | addgene full sequence | sequence record 342021 | Addgene NGS Result
CCGCTACCAGCGGTGGTTTGTTTGCCGGATCAAGAGCTACCAACTCTTTTTCCGAAGGTAACTGGCTTCA
GCAGAGCGCAGATACCAAATACTGTCCTTCTAGTGTAGCCGTAGTTAGGCCACCACTTCAAGAACTCTGT
AGCACCGCCTACATACCTCGCTCTGCTAATCCTGTTACCAGTGGCTGCTGCCAGTGGCGATAAGTCGTGT
CTTACCGGGTTGGACTCAAGACGATAGTTACCGGATAAGGCGCAGCGGTCGGGCTGAACGGGGGGTTCGT
GCACACAGCCCAGCTTGGAGCGAACGACCTACACCGAACTGAGATACCTACAGCGTGAGCTATGAGAAAG
CGCCACGCTTCCCGAAGGGAGAAAGGCGGACAGGTATCCGGTAAGCGGCAGGGTCGGAACAGGAGAGCGC
ACGAGGGAGCTTCCAGGGGGAAACGCCTGGTATCTTTATAGTCCTGTCGGGTTTCGCCACCTCTGACTTG
AGCGTCGATTTTTGTGATGCTCGTCAGGGGGGCGGAGCCTATGGAAAAACGCCAGCAACGCGGCCTTTTT
ACGGTTCCTGGCCTTTTGCTGGCCTTTTGCTCACATGTTCTTTCCTGCGTTATCCCCTGATTCTGTGGAT
AACCGTATTACCGCCTTTGAGTGAGCTGATACCGCTCGCCGCAGCCGAACGACCGAGCGCAGCGAGTCAG
TGAGCGAGGAAGCGGAAGAGCGCCTGATGCGGTATTTTCTCCTTACGCATCTGTGCGGTATTTCACACCG
CAATGGTGCACTCTCAGTACAATCTGCTCTGATGCCGCATAGTTAAGCCAGTATACACTCCGCTATCGCT
ACGTGACTGGGTCATGGCTGCGCCCCGACACCCGCCAACACCCGCTGACGCGCCCTGACGGGCTTGTCTG
CTCCCGGCATCCGCTTACAGACAAGCTGTGACCGTCTCCGGGAGCTGCATGTGTCAGAGGTTTTCACCGT
CATCACCGAAACGCGCGAGGCAGCTGCGGTAAAGCTCATCAGCGTGGTCGTGAAGCGATTCACAGATGTC
TGCCTGTTCATCCGCGTCCAGCTCGTTGAGTTTCTCCAGAAGCGTTAATGTCTGGCTTCTGATAAAGCGG
GCCATGTTAAGGGCGGTTTTTTCCTGTTTGGTCACTGATGCCTCCGTGTAAGGGGGATTTCTGTTCATGG
GGGTAATGATACCGATGAAACGAGAGAGGATGCTCACGATACGGGTTACTGATGATGAACATGCCCGGTT
ACTGGAACGTTGTGAGGGTAAACAACTGGCGGTATGGATGCGGCGGGACCAGAGAAAAATCACTCAGGGT
CAATGCCAGCGCTTCGTTAATACAGATGTAGGTGTTCCACAGGGTAGCCAGCAGCATCCTGCGATGCAGA
TCCGGAACATAATGGTGCAGGGCGCTGACTTCCGCGTTTCCAGACTTTACGAAACACGGAAACCGAAGAC
CATTCATGTTGTTGCTCAGGTCGCAGACGTTTTGCAGCAGCAGTCGCTTCACGTTCGCTCGCGTATCGGT
GATTCATTCTGCTAACCAGTAAGGCAACCCCGCCAGCCTAGCCGGGTCCTCAACGACAGGAGCACGATCA
TGCGCACCCGTGGCCAGGACCCAACGCTGCCCGAGATCTCGATCCCGCGAAATTAATACGACTCACTATA
GGGAGACCACAACGGTTTCCCTCTAGAAATAATTTTGTTTAACTTTAAGAAGGAGATATACATATGGCTC
TTAACACACCACAAATTACGCCGACAAAAAAGATAACAGTGAGGGCAATCGGCGAGGAACTGCCGCGTGG
TGATTACCAACGTTGCCCGCAATGTGACATGCTGTTTAGCCTGCCCGAGATAAATTCTCATCAAAGTGCC
TATTGTCCGCGCTGTCAGGCAAAAATTCGTGACGGGCGCGACTGGTCGCTAACGCGCCTGGCGGCAATGG
CCTTCACCATGCTGTTGCTTATGCCGTTTGCCTGGGGCGAACCGCTGTTGCATATCTGGCTGTTAGGCAT
TCGTATTGACGCCAACGTTATGCAAGGCATCTGGCAAATGACCAAACAGGGCGATGCGATAACGGGGTCG
ATGGTCTTTTTCTGCGTTATTGGTGCCCCGCTCATTCTGGTGACCTCCATAGCTTATTTATGGTTTGGTA
ACCGACTGGGAATGAATTTACGTCCGGTACTGCTGATGCTTGAGCGACTTAAAGAGTGGGTAATGCTCGA
TATCTACCTGGTCGGCATTGGCGTTGCTTCTATAAAGGTACAGGATTATGCCCATATCCAGGCTGGTGTC
GGCTTGTTCTCTTTTGTGGCGTTGGTGATTTTAACGACGGTGACGTTGTCACATCTTAATGTCGAAGAAC
TGTGGGAGCGATTTTATCCGCAGCGCCCCGCTACGCGTAGGGACGAGAAACTTCGTGTCTGCCTAGGGTG
CCATTTTACCGGCTATCCAGATCAGCGTGGTCGCTGCCCGCGTTGCCATATCCCGCTACGCCTGCGTCGC
CGTCATAGTCTGCAAAAATGCTGGGCGGCGCTGTTAGCGTCAATCGTTTTATTGTTACCTGCCAACCTGT
TGCCTATTTCTATCATTTATCTGAACGGAGGACGGCAGGAAGATACAATTCTTTCCGGAATTATGTCGCT
GGCAAGTAGCAACATTGCGGTTGCAGGAATCGTGTTTATCGCCAGTATTCTGGTCCCGTTTACTAAAGTG
ATCGTCATGTTCACTTTACTGTTGAGCATTCATTTTAAATGCCAGCAAGGTTTACGCACACGCATTCTGT
TACTGCGGATGGTGACCTGGATTGGTCGCTGGTCGATGCTCGACCTGTTTGTCATATCTTTAACCATGTC
GCTGATTAATCGCGATCAGATCCTCGCTTTTACTATGGGACCGGCTGCGTTTTATTTCGGCGCAGCGGTA
ATTTTGACTATTCTTGCTGTGGAATGGCTGGACAGCCGCTTACTTTGGGATGCACATGAGTCAGGAAACG
CCCGCTTCGACGACTGAAGCGCAGATTAAAAATAAACGCCGTATCTCACCTTTCTGGCTGCTGCCGTTCA
TCGCGCTAATGATTGCCAGTTGGCTGATTTGGGACAGTTATCAGGACCGGGGTAATACCGTCACCATCGA
CTTTATGTCGGCGGATGGTATTGTTCCAGGCCGTACGCCTGTTCGTTATCAGGGCGTTGAAGTCGGAACA
GTGCAGGACATCAGCCTCAGCGACGATCTTCGTAAGATTGAAGTCAAGGTCAGCATCAAGTCCGATATGA
AAGATGCGCTGCGCGAAGAGACTCAGTTCTGGCTGGTGACGCCAAAAGCATCGTTGGCAGGTGTCTCCGG
GCTGGACGCCCTCGTCGGTGGGAACTATATCGGCATGATGCCGGGTAAAGGTAAAGAGCAGGATCACTTT
GTCGCACTCGATACCCAACCGAAATATCGGCTGGACAATGGCGATTTAAGCATTATTGTTGAAGCGCCGG
AAGCCGGTTCGTTAGGCATCGGTACGCCTGTGCTGTTCCGTGGTCTGGAAGTCGGTACGGTTACAGGAAT
GACGCTGGGGACATTGTCAGATCGCGTGATGATTGCGATGCGCATCAGTAAACGCTATCAACACCTGGTG
CGTAACAATTCCGTCTTCTGGTTGGCATCGGGTTACAGTCTGGACTTTGGTCTGACGGGCGGCGTAGTGA
AAACCGGCACCTTTAACCAGTTTATCCGTGGCGGCATCGCCTTCGCCACGCCTCCGGGTACGCCACTGGC
ACCGAAAGCCCAGGAAGGCAAACACTTCCTGTTGCAGGAAAGTGAACCGAAAGAGTGGCGTGAATGGGGA
ACTGCGCTTCCCAAATAATGCCCACCTCGAGCAGATCCGGCTGCTAACAAAGCCCGAAAGGAAGCTGAGT
TGGCTGCTGCCACCGCTGAGCAATAACTAGCATAACCCCTTGGGGCCTCTAAACGGGTCTTGAGGGGTTT
TTTGCTGAAAGGAGGAACTATATCCGGATAATTCTTGAAGACGAAAGGGCCTCGTGATACGCCTATTTTT
ATAGGTTAATGTCATGATAATAATGGTTTCTTAGACGTCAGGTGGCACTTTTCGGGGAAATGTGCGCGGA
ACCCCTATTTGTTTATTTTTCTAAATACATTCAAATATGTATCCGCTCATGAGACAATAACCCTGATAAA
TGCTTCAATAATATTGAAAAAGGAAGAGTATGAGTATTCAACATTTCCGTGTCGCCCTTATTCCCTTTTT
TGCGGCATTTTGCCTTCCTGTTTTTGCTCACCCAGAAACGCTGGTGAAAGTAAAAGATGCTGAAGATCAG
TTGGGTGCACGAGTGGGTTACATCGAACTGGATCTCAACAGCGGTAAGATCCTTGAGAGTTTTCGCCCCG
AAGAACGTTTTCCAATGATGAGCACTTTTAAAGTTCTGCTATGTGGCGCGGTATTATCCCGTGTTGACGC
CGGGCAAGAGCAACTCGGTCGCCGCATACACTATTCTCAGAATGACTTGGTTGAGTACTCACCAGTCACA
GAAAAGCATCTTACGGATGGCATGACAGTAAGAGAATTATGCAGTGCTGCCATAACCATGAGTGATAACA
CTGCGGCCAACTTACTTCTGACAACGATCGGAGGACCGAAGGAGCTAACCGCTTTTTTGCACAACATGGG
GGATCATGTAACTCGCCTTGATCGTTGGGAACCGGAGCTGAATGAAGCCATACCAAACGACGAGCGTGAC
ACCACGATGCCTGCAGCAATGGCAACAACGTTGCGCAAACTATTAACTGGCGAACTACTTACTCTAGCTT
CCCGGCAACAATTAATAGACTGGATGGAGGCGGATAAAGTTGCAGGACCACTTCTGCGCTCGGCCCTTCC
GGCTGGCTGGTTTATTGCTGATAAATCTGGAGCCGGTGAGCGTGGGTCTCGCGGTATCATTGCAGCACTG
GGGCCAGATGGTAAGCCCTCCCGTATCGTAGTTATCTACACGACGGGGAGTCAGGCAACTATGGATGAAC
GAAATAGACAGATCGCTGAGATAGGTGCCTCACTGATTAAGCATTGGTAACTGTCAGACCAAGTTTACTC
ATATATACTTTAGATTGATTTAAAACTTCATTTTTAATTTAAAAGGATCTAGGTGAAGATCCTTTTTGAT
AATCTCATGACCAAAATCCCTTAACGTGAGTTTTCGTTCCACTGAGCGTCAGACCCCGTAGAAAAGATCA
AAGGATCTTCTTGAGATCCTTTTTTTCTGCGCGTAATCTGCTGCTTGCAAACAAAAAAACCA
Features (pLannotate 1.2.2; 11 found; start..end, strand, type, name):
    723..862     -  misc_feature   bom: basis of mobility region from pBR322
    964..1155    -  CDS            rop: Rop protein, which maintains plasmids at low copy number; rop
   1172..1552    +  CDS            YPB1_ECOLX: Protein predicted: Swiss-Prot protein existence level 4. From Escherichia coli.
   1664..1682    +  promoter       T7 promoter: promoter for bacteriophage T7 RNA polymerase
   1714..1736    +  RBS            RBS: efficient ribosome binding site from bacteriophage T7 gene 10 (Olins and Rangwala, 1989)
   1744..3024    +  CDS            yebS: YEBS_ECOLI - Experimental evidence at protein level: Swiss-Prot protein existence level 1. Component of a transport pathway that contributes to membrane integrity. From Escherichia coli (strain K12).
   3890..3939    +  CDS            SET1 (fragment): solubility-enhancement tag derived from T7 phage gene 10B
   3947..3994    +  terminator     T7 terminator: transcription terminator for bacteriophage T7 RNA polymerase
   4125..4229    +  promoter       AmpR promoter: bla
   4230..5090    +  CDS            AmpR: β-lactamase; bla; confers resistance to ampicillin, carbenicillin, and related antibiotics
   5261..537     +  rep_origin     ori (across the origin): high-copy-number ColE1/pMB1/pBR322/pUC origin of replication
