[The description below was written by a language model from this plasmid's Addgene catalogue record and pLannotate feature annotations shown in this document.]
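Description:
pBEL2005 is a bacterial expression plasmid built on the pET17b backbone and designed to complement the E. coli LetAB system with a shortened form of LetB. It replicates in E. coli from a ColE1/pMB1-type origin and is selected with ampicillin through the bla (β-lactamase) gene and its native promoter. The annotated 5,312-nt sequence also contains the pBR322-derived bom mobility region and a rop coding sequence. Rop normally restrains copy number, although the catalogue entry lists the plasmid as high copy.

The insert, assembled by Gibson cloning, is the E. coli letAB operon placed downstream of the T7 promoter and the efficient phage T7 gene 10 ribosome binding site, and followed by the T7 terminator. The feature table identifies yebS (the older name for letA), encoding a component of a transport pathway that contributes to membrane integrity. The stretch of roughly 850 nt between the end of yebS and the terminator region is not annotated. It presumably holds the truncated letB, since the record gives the mutation as LetA-LetB(Δ161-747), a deletion that leaves only two of the protein's stacked rings (rings 1 and 7). A short fragment annotated as a T7 gene 10B-derived solubility tag lies just before the terminator and is probably residual vector sequence rather than a deliberate fusion. No affinity or epitope tags are recorded.

The stated purpose is complementation. The plasmid supplies LetA together with a two-ring LetB variant, which would let users test whether a shortened LetB can substitute for the full-length protein. It comes from a study proposing that LetB forms a tunnel for lipid transport across the bacterial envelope.
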