Addgene plasmid #139880: pBEL2005
Purpose: Complementation plasmid for LetAB with 2 ring (rings17) LetB mutant
Depositing lab: Gira Bhabha & Damian Ekiert. Depositing organization: NYU Grossman School of Medicine. Publication: LetB Structure Reveals a Tunnel for Lipid Transport across the Bacterial Envelope. Isom GL, Coudray N, MacRae MR, McManus CT, Ekiert DC, Bhabha G. Cell. 2020 Apr 30;181(3):653-664.e19. doi: 10.1016/j.cell.2020.03.030. PubMed 32359438.
Backbone
  Vector backbone: pET17b
  Vector type: Bacterial Expression
Growth in bacteria
  Bacterial resistance: Ampicillin, 100 μg/mL
  Growth temperature: 37°C
  Growth strain: DH5alpha
  Copy number: High Copy
Gene/Insert
  Gene/Insert name: LetAB
  Species: E. coli
  Mutation: LetA-LetB(delta161-747)
  Cloning method: Gibson Cloning
Terms and licenses: Academic/Nonprofit Terms; Industry Terms: Not Available to Industry
Depositor comments: Please visit https://www.biorxiv.org/content/10.1101/748145v1 for bioRxiv preprint.
How to cite: pBEL2005 was a gift from Gira Bhabha & Damian Ekiert (Addgene plasmid # 139880 ; http://n2t.net/addgene:139880 ; RRID:Addgene_139880)
